Addgene plasmid #155334: pROF402
Purpose: Binary vector for expression of FLuc controlled by the blue light-repressible system
Depositing lab: Matias Zurbriggen. Depositing organization: Heinrich-Heine-Universitaet Duesseldorf. Publication: Optogenetic control of gene expression in plants in the presence of ambient white light. Ochoa-Fernandez R, Abel NB, Wieland FG, Schlegel J, Koch LA, Miller JB, Engesser R, Giuriani G, Brandl SM, Timmer J, Weber W, Ott T, Simon R, Zurbriggen MD. Nat Methods. 2020 Jul;17(7):717-725. doi: 10.1038/s41592-020-0868-y. Epub 2020 Jun 29. PubMed 32601426.
Backbone
  Vector backbone: pDGB1alpha2
  Vector type: Luciferase, Synthetic Biology ; Eukaryotic Expression
Growth in bacteria
  Bacterial resistance: Kanamycin, 50 μg/mL
  Growth temperature: 30°C
  Growth strain: DH5alpha
  Growth instructions: The operator repetitions can be lost after bacterial propagation. It is recommended to grow the bacteria at 30°C and sequence the repeats after new DNA preparations.
  Copy number: High Copy
Gene/Insert
  Gene/Insert name: LB_P35Senhancer(-953 to -51)-(C120)5-PhCMVmin-FLuc-T35S_RB
  Species: Synthetic
  Cloning method: Restriction Enzyme; 5′ cloning site BsaI (destroyed during cloning); 3′ cloning site BsaI (destroyed during cloning)
  Sequencing primers: 5′ caacctctcgggcttctgga; 3′ pBR322ori-F
Terms and licenses: Academic/Nonprofit Terms; Industry Terms: Not Available to Industry
Depositor comments: Addgene QC identified an IS4 element that the depositing lab does not believe to be of functional concern. Requesting scientists should validate expected functionality prior to to experimental use.
How to cite: pROF402 was a gift from Matias Zurbriggen (Addgene plasmid # 155334 ; http://n2t.net/addgene:155334 ; RRID:Addgene_155334)
