[The description below was written by a language model from this plasmid's Addgene catalogue record and pLannotate feature annotations shown in this document.]
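Description:
pROF402 is a plant binary vector built on the GoldenBraid-type backbone pDGB1alpha2, carrying a firefly luciferase reporter under the control of a blue light-repressible synthetic promoter. It is propagated in E. coli as a high-copy plasmid through a ColE1/pUC-type origin and selected with kanamycin (aph(3')-Ia). A pSa origin is also annotated, which in binary vectors of this kind supports replication in Agrobacterium. The payload lies between nopaline-type left and right T-DNA border repeats, so it can be transferred into plant cells by Agrobacterium. It was assembled through BsaI sites that were destroyed during cloning.

Within the T-DNA, the cassette reads from the left border as a CaMV 35S enhancer region (positions -953 to -51), five repeats of the C120 operator, a minimal human CMV promoter, the luc+ firefly luciferase coding sequence and a CaMV 35S terminator/polyadenylation signal. The automated annotation labels a short stretch upstream of luciferase as a TRE3GV promoter fragment, which most likely corresponds to the minimal CMV promoter. The C120 repeats themselves are not annotated. In this design the 35S enhancer would drive constitutive expression, while the intervening operator array provides a docking site for a light-responsive DNA-binding regulator that shuts expression down under blue light. That regulator is not encoded on this plasmid and must be supplied separately.

The construct serves as a quantitative reporter for optogenetic control of gene expression in plants. The record notes that the operator repeats can be lost during bacterial propagation and should be checked by sequencing. Repository QC also found an IS4 insertion element, which the depositor does not consider functionally important; the RNA-OUT and transposase-fragment annotations flanking KanR are further transposon-derived sequence, though the record does not link them to the IS4.
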