Features (pLannotate 1.2.2; 11 found; start..end, strand, type, name):
    346..370     -  misc_feature   RB T-DNA repeat: right border repeat from nopaline C58 T-DNA
    392..551     -  polyA_signal   CaMV poly(A) signal (fragment): cauliflower mosaic virus polyadenylation signal
    620..2272    -  CDS            luciferase: firefly luciferase; luc+; enhanced luc+ version of the luciferase gene
   2334..2379    -  promoter       TRE3GV promoter (fragment): 3rd-generation Tet-responsive promoter that can be activated by binding of Tet-On® 3G, optimized for retroviral and lentiviral vectors
   2534..2825    -  promoter       CaMV 35S promoter (fragment): strong constitutive promoter from cauliflower mosaic virus
   3459..3481    -  misc_feature   LB T-DNA repeat: left border repeat from nopaline C58 T-DNA (truncated)
   3608..4043    -  rep_origin     pSa ori: origin of replication from bacterial plasmid pSa
   4048..4149    -  CDS            TRA2_ECOLX (fragment): Protein predicted: Swiss-Prot protein existence level 4. Required for transposition of transposon Tn903. From Escherichia coli.
   4334..5149    +  CDS            KanR: aminoglycoside phosphotransferase; aph(3')-Ia; confers resistance to kanamycin in bacteria or G418 (Geneticin®) in eukaryotes
   5228..5297    -  ncRNA          RNA-OUT: Accession: RF00240 - RNA-OUT
   6658..255     +  rep_origin     ori (across the origin): high-copy-number ColE1/pMB1/pBR322/pUC origin of replication
>Addgene plasmid #155334 | pROF402 | addgene full sequence | sequence record 311118 | Addgene NGS Result
ACACAGCCCAGCTTGGAGCGAACGACCTACACCGAACTGAGATACCTACAGCGTGAGCTATGAGAAAGCG
CCACGCTTCCCGAAGGGAGAAAGGCGGACAGGTATCCGGTAAGCGGCAGGGTCGGAACAGGAGAGCGCAC
GAGGGAGCTTCCAGGGGGAAACGCCTGGTATCTTTATAGTCCTGTCGGGTTTCGCCACCTCTGACTTGAG
CGTCGATTTTTGTGATGCTCGTCAGGGGGGCGGAGCCTATGGAAAAACGCCAGCAACGCGGCCTTTTTAC
GGTTCCTGGCCTTTTGCTGGCCTTTTGCTCACATGAGATCTCAAACAAACACATACAGCGACTTAGTTTA
CCCGCCAATATATCCTGTCAAGCTTCGTCTCAAGCGAGGTCACTGGATTTTGGTTTTAGGAATTAGAAAT
TTTATTGATAGAAGTATTTTACAAATACAAATACATACTAAGGGTTTCTTATATGCTCAACACATGAGCG
AAACCCTATAAGAACCCTAATTCCCTTATCTGGGAACTACTCACACATTATTCTGGAGAAAAATAGAGAG
AGATAGATTTGTAGAGAGAGACTGGTGATTTTTGCGGACTCTAGCATGGCCGAAGCTCATTACACGGCGA
TCTTTCCGCCCTTCTTGGCCTTTATGAGGATCTCTCTGATTTTTCTTGCGTCGAGTTTTCCGGTAAGACC
TTTCGGTACTTCGTCCACAAACACAACTCCTCCGCGCAACTTTTTCGCGGTTGTTACTTGACTGGCGACG
TAATCCACGATCTCTTTTTCCGTCATCGTCTTTCCGTGCTCCAAAACAACAACGGCGGCGGGAAGTTCAC
CGGCGTCATCGTCGGGAAGACCTGCGACACCTGCGTCGAAGATGTTGGGGTGTTGGAGCAAGATGGATTC
CAATTCAGCGGGAGCCACCTGATAGCCTTTGTACTTAATCAGAGACTTCAGGCGGTCAACGATGAAGAAG
TGTTCGTCTTCGTCCCAGTAAGCTATGTCTCCAGAATGTAGCCATCCATCCTTGTCAATCAAGGCGTTGG
TCGCTTCCGGATTGTTTACATAACCGGACATAATCATAGGACCTCTCACACACAGTTCGCCTCTTTGATT
AACGCCCAGCGTTTTCCCGGTATCCAGATCCACAACCTTCGCTTCAAAAAATGGAACAACTTTACCGACC
GCGCCCGGTTTATCATCCCCCTCGGGTGTAATCAGAATAGCTGATGTAGTCTCAGTGAGCCCATATCCTT
GCCTGATACCTGGCAGATGGAACCTCTTGGCAACCGCTTCCCCGACTTCCTTAGAGAGGGGAGCGCCACC
AGAAGCAATTTCGTGTAAATTAGATAAATCGTATTTGTCAATCAGAGTGCTTTTGGCGAAGAAGGAGAAT
AGGGTTGGCACCAGCAGCGCACTTTGAATCTTGTAATCCTGAAGGCTCCTCAGAAACAGCTCTTCTTCAA
ATCTATACATTAAGACGACTCGAAATCCACATATCAAATATCCGAGTGTAGTAAACATTCCAAAACCGTG
ATGGAATGGAACAACACTTAAAATCGCAGTATCCGGAATGATTTGATTGCCAAAAATAGGATCTCTGGCA
TGCGAGAATCTCACGCAGGCAGTTCTATGAGGCAGAGCGACACCTTTAGGCAGACCAGTAGATCCAGAGG
AGTTCATGATCAGTGCAATTGTCTTGTCCCTATCGAAGGACTCTGGCACAAAATCGTATTCATTAAAACC
GGGAGGTAGATGAGATGTGACGAACGTGTACATCGACTGAAATCCCTGGTAATCCGTTTTAGAATCCATG
ATAATAATTTTTTGGATGATTGGGAGCTTTTTTTGCACGTTCAAAATTTTTTGCAACCCCTTTTTGGAAA
CGAACACCACGGTAGGCTGCGAAATGCCCATACTGTTGAGCAATTCACGTTCATTATAAATGTCGTTCGC
GGGCGCAACTGCAACTCCGATAAATAACGCGCCCAACACCGGCATAAAGAATTGAAGAGAGTTTTCACTG
CATACGACGATTCTGTGATTTGTATTCAGCCCATATCGTTTCATAGCTTCTGCCAACCGAACGGACATTT
CGAAGTACTCAGCGTAAGTGATGTCCACCTCGATATGTGCATCTGTAAAAGCAATTGTTCCAGGAACCAG
GGCGTATCTCTTCATAGCCTTATGCAGTTGCTCTCCAGCGGTTCCATCTTCCAGCGGATAGAATGGCGCC
GGGCCTTTCTTTATGTTTTTGGCGTCTTCCATTACCGGTAGGCTGGATCGGTCCCGGTGTCTTCTATGGA
GGTCAAAACAGCGTGGATGGCGTCTCCAGGCGATCTGACGGTTCACTAAACGAGCTCTGCTTATATAGGG
CGGCCGCGGGAAAGCTTCATGGACTAAAGGCTACCTATAACGCATGGACTAAAGGCTACCTATAACGCAT
GGACTAAAGGCTACCTATAACGCATGGACTAAAGGCTACCTATAACGCATGGACTAAAGGCTACCTACTC
GAGGCTAGCGTCAATAGTGGGATTGTGCGTCATCCCTTACGTCAGTGGAGATATCACATCAATCCACTTG
CTTTGAAGACGTGGTTGGAACGTCTTCTTTTTCCACGATGCTCCTCGTGGGTGGGGGTCCATCTTTGGGA
CCACTGTCGGCAGGGGCATCTTGAACGATAGCCTTTCCTTTATCGCAATGATGGCATTTGTAGGTGCCAC
CTTCCTTTTCTACTGTCCTTTTGATGAAGTGACAGATAGCTGGGCAATGGAATCCGAGGAGGTTTCCCGA
TATTACCCTTTGTTGAAAAGTCTCAATAGCCCTTTGGTCTTCTGAGACTGTATCTTTGATATTCTTGGAG
TAGACGAGAGTGTCGTGCTCCACCATGTTGACGAAGATTTTCTTCTTGTCATTGAGTCGTAAAAGACTCT
GTATGAACTGTTCGCCAGTCTTCACGGCGAGTTCTGTTAGATCCTCGATCTGAATTTTTGACTCCATGGC
CTTTGATTCAGTAGGAACTACTTTCTTAGAGACTCCAATCTCTATTACTTGCCTTGGTTTATGAAGCAAG
CCTTGAATCGTCCATACTGGAATAGTACTTCTGATCTTGAGAAATATATCTTTCTCTGTGTTCTTGATGC
AGTTAGTCCTGAATCTTTTGACTGCATCTTTAACCTTCTTGGGAAGGTATTTGATCTCCTGGAGATTATT
ACTCGGGTAGATCGTCTTGATCAGACCTGCCGCGTAGGCCTCTCTAACCATCTGTGGGTCAGCATTCTTT
CTGAAATTGAAGAGGCTAATCTTCTCATTATCGGTGGTGAACATGGTATCGTCACCTTCTCCGTCGAACT
TTCTTCCTAGATCGTAGAGATAGAGAAAGTCGTCCATGGTGATCTCCGGGGCAAAGGAGATCAGCTTGGC
TCTAGTCTCCTGACTGAGACGAAGCTTGTTACACCACAATATATCCTGCCAAGATCTAATTCCGGGGATC
GGAAATCCAGAAGCCCGAGAGGTTGCCGCCTTTCGGGCTTTTTCTTTTTCAAAAAAAAAAATTTATAAAA
CGATCTGTTGCGGCCGGCCGCCGGGTTGTGGGCAAAGGCGCTCGACGGTGGGCAACCGCTTGCGGTTGTC
CACGGGCGGAGCCGGTGCGCGTAGCGCATTGTCCACAAGCCAAGGGCGACCAATAATTGATATATATATT
CATAATTGAAAAGCTAATTGAACATACTACTTGCTGTAACTACTTGCCGGAGCGAGGGGTGTTTGCAAGC
TGTTGATCTGAAAGGGCTATTAGCGTTCTCACGTGCCTTTTTGATTAGCGATTTCACGTGACCTTATTAG
CGATTTCACGTACTCCGATTAGCGATTTCACGTACCCTGATTAGCGATTTCACGTGGATAGTTTTTGGAG
CGGGCCGGAAAGCCCCGTGAATCAAGGCTTTGCGGGGCATTAGCGGTTTCACGTGGATAACTACCCTCTA
TCCACAGGCTTCCGGGGATAAAAAAGCCCGCTCGACGGCGGGCTGTTGGATGGGGATCGCCTGAATCGCC
CCATCATCCAGCCAGAAAGTGAGGGAGCCACGGTTGATGAGAGCTTTGTTGTAGGTGGACCAGTTGGTGA
TTTTGAACTTTTGCTTTGCCACGGAACGGTCTGCGTTGTCGGGAAGATGCGTGATCTGATCCTTCAACTC
AGCAAAAGTTCGATTTATTCAACAAAGCCACGTTGTGTCTCAAAATCTCTGATGTTACATTGCACAAGAT
AAAAATATATCATCATGAACAATAAAACTGTCTGCTTACATAAACAGTAATACAAGGGGTGTTATGAGCC
ATATTCAACGGGAAACGTCTTGCTCAAGGCCGCGATTAAATTCCAACATGGATGCTGATTTATATGGGTA
TAAATGGGCTCGCGATAATGTCGGGCAATCAGGTGCGACAATCTACCGATTGTATGGGAAGCCCGATGCG
CCAGAGTTGTTTCTGAAACATGGCAAAGGTAGCGTTGCCAATGATGTTACAGATGAGATGGTCAGACTAA
ACTGGCTGACGGAATTTATGCCTCTTCCGACCATCAAGCATTTTATCCGTACTCCTGATGATGCATGGTT
ACTCACCACTGCGATCCCAGGGAAAACAGCATTCCAGGTATTAGAAGAATATCCTGATTCAGGTGAAAAT
ATTGTTGATGCGCTGGCAGTGTTCCTGCGCCGGTTGCATTCGATTCCTGTTTGTAATTGTCCTTTTAACA
GCGATCGCGTATTTCGACTCGCTCAGGCGCAATCACGAATGAATAACGGTTTGGTTGATGCGAGTGATTT
TGATGACGAGCGTAATGGCTGGCCTGTTGAACAAGTCTGGAAAGAAATGCATAAACTTTTGCCATTCTCA
CCGGATTCAGTCGTCACTCATGGTGATTTCTCACTTGATAACCTTATTTTTGACGAGGGGAAATTAATAG
GTTGTATTGATGTTGGACGAGTCGGAATCGCAGACCGATACCAGGATCTTGCCATCCTATGGAACTGCCT
CGGTGAGTTTTCTCCTTCATTACAGAAACGGCTTTTTCAAAAATATGGTATTGATAATCCTGATATGAAT
AAATTGCAGTTTCATTTGATGCTCGATGAGTTTTTCTAATCACTAGACCAATGTTACACATATATACTTT
AGACTGATGAATCCCCTAATGATTTTGGTAAAAATCATTAAGTTAAGGTGGATACACATCTTGTCATATG
ATCAAATGGTTTCGCGAAAAATCAATAATCAGACAACAAGATGTGCGAACTCGATATTTTACACGACTCT
CTTTACCAATTCTGCCCCGAATTACACTTAAAACGACTCAACAGCTTAACGTTGGCTTGCCACGCATTAC
TTGACTGTAAAACTCTCACTCTTACCGAACTTGGCCGTAACCTGCCAACCAAAGCGAGAACAAAACATAA
CATCAAACGAATCGACCGATTGTTAGGTAATCGTCACCTCCACAAAGAGCGACTCGCTGTATACCGTTGG
CATGCTAGCTTTATCTGTTCGGGCAATACGATGCCCATTGTACTTGTTGACTGGTCTGATATTCGTGAGC
AAAAACGACTTATGGTATTGCGAGCTTCAGTCGCACTACACGGTCGTTCTGTTACTCTTTATGAGAAAGC
GTTCCCGCTTTCAGAGCAATGTTCAAAGAAAGCTCATGACCAATTTCTAGCCGACCTTGCGAGCATTCTA
CCGAGTAACACCACACCGCTCATTGTCAGTGATGCTGGCTTTAAAGTGCCATGGTATAAATCCGTTGAGA
AGCTGGGTTGGTACTGGTTAAGTCGAGTAAGAGGAAAAGTACAATATGCAGACCTAGGAGCGGAAAACTG
GAAACCTATCAGCAACTTACATGATATGTCATCTAGTCACTCAAAGACTTTAGGCTATAAGAGGCTGACT
AAAAGCAATCCAATCTCATGCCAAATTCTATTGTATAAATCTCGCTCTAAAGGCCGAAAAAATCAGCGCT
CGACACGGACTCATTGTCACCACCCGTCACCTAAAATCTACTCAGCGTCGGCAAAGGAGCCATGGGTTCT
AGCAACTAACTTACCTGTTGAAATTCGAACACCCAAACAACTTGTTAATATCTATTCGAAGCGAATGCAG
ATTGAAGAAACCTTCCGAGACTTGAAAAGTCCTGCCTACGGACTAGGCCTACGCCATAGCCGAACGAGCA
GCTCAGAGCGTTTTGATATCATGCTGCTAATCGCCCTGATGCTTCAACTAACATGTTGGCTTGCGGGCGT
TCATGCTCAGAAACAAGGTTGGGACAAGCACTTCCAGGCTAACACAGTCAGAAATCGAAACGTACTCTCA
ACAGTTCGCTTAGGCATGGAAGTTTTGCGGCATTCTGGCTACACAATAACAAGGGAAGACTTACTCGTGG
CTGCAACCCTACTAGCTCAAAATTTATTCACACATGGTTACGCTTTGGGGAAATTATGAGGGGATCTCTC
AGTACTTTAGATTGATTTAAAACTTCATTTTTAATTTAAAAGGATCTAGGTGAAGATCCTTTTTGATAAT
CTCATGACCAAAATCCCTTAACGTGAGTTTTCGTTCCACTGAGCGTCAGACCCCGTAGAAAAGATCAAAG
GATCTTCTTGAGATCCTTTTTTTCTGCGCGTAATCTGCTGCTTGCAAACAAAAAAACCACCGCTACCAGC
GGTGGTTTGTTTGCCGGATCAAGAGCTACCAACTCTTCTTCCGAAGGTAACTGGCTTCAGCAGAGCGCAG
ATACCAAATACTGTTCTTCTAGTGTAGCCGTAGTTAGGCCACCACTTCAAGAACTCTGTAGCACCGCCTA
CATACCTCGCTCTGCTAATCCTGTTACCAGTGGCTGCTGCCAGTGGCGATAAGTCGTGTCTTACCGGGTT
GGACTCAAGACGATAGTTACCGGATAAGGCGCAGCGGTCGGGCTGAACGGGGGGTTCGTGC
